Addgene plasmid #198955: pGL0_42 [aac3-IV]
Purpose: Level 0 part
Depositing lab: Charlie Gilbert & Nili Ostrov & Cultivarium Tools. Depositing organization: Cultivarium, Convergent Research. Publication: A scalable framework for high-throughput identification of functional origins of replication in non-model bacteria. Gilbert C, Brumwell SL, Crits-Christoph A, Kang SC, Martin-Moldes Z, Alsharif W, Esmurria A, Nguyen M-A, Lee HH, Ostrov N. bioRxiv 2023.05.19.541510 10.1101/2023.05.19.541510.
Backbone
  Vector backbone: pGLDV_17
  Vector type: Synthetic Biology
Growth in bacteria
  Bacterial resistance: Chloramphenicol, 25 μg/mL
  Growth temperature: 37°C
  Growth strain: E. coli Zymo 10B
  Copy number: High Copy
Gene/Insert
  Gene/Insert name: aac3-IV
  Species: Synthetic
  Cloning method: Unknown
Resource information
  A portion of this plasmid was derived from a plasmid made by: https://seva-plasmids.com/
Terms and licenses: Academic/Nonprofit Terms; Industry Terms: Not Available to Industry
How to cite: pGL0_42 [aac3-IV] was a gift from Charlie Gilbert & Nili Ostrov & Cultivarium Tools (Addgene plasmid # 198955 ; http://n2t.net/addgene:198955 ; RRID:Addgene_198955)
