[The description below was written by a language model from this plasmid's Addgene catalogue record and pLannotate feature annotations shown in this document.]
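Description:
pGL0_42 [aac3-IV] is a small (about 3.1 kb) synthetic-biology plasmid that serves as a "Level 0" part in a hierarchical modular cloning scheme, meaning that it stores a single basic DNA part for later assembly into larger multi-part constructs. It is built on the pGLDV_17 backbone and is maintained in E. coli at high copy number through a ColE1/pMB1/pUC-type origin of replication. Selection of the storage plasmid itself relies on chloramphenicol resistance, provided by a cat (chloramphenicol acetyltransferase) gene driven by its native cat promoter and followed by the phage lambda t0 terminator. A short residual lacZα fragment is also annotated, probably a remnant of a screening cassette in the parent vector, although the record does not say so.

The stored part is aac3-IV, listed as a synthetic sequence and annotated as the coding sequence for aminoglycoside 3-N-acetyltransferase type IV, which confers resistance to apramycin. No promoter or terminator is annotated around this coding sequence, so the record does not establish whether the part carries its own regulatory elements or is expressed from this plasmid. The cloning method and the assembly sites flanking the part are likewise not stated. Part of the plasmid is noted as derived from the SEVA plasmid collection. The associated work concerns high-throughput identification of functional origins of replication in non-model bacteria, which suggests that this part is intended as an interchangeable selectable-marker module for assembling plasmids to be tested across diverse bacterial hosts.
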