Features (pLannotate 1.2.2; 6 found; start..end, strand, type, name):
     82..882     +  CDS            ApmR: aminoglycoside 3-N-acetyltransferase type IV ; aac(3)IV; confers resistance to apramycin (Paget and Davies, 1996)
   1335..1923    -  rep_origin     ori: high-copy-number ColE1/pMB1/pBR322/pUC origin of replication
   2056..2150    -  terminator     lambda t0 terminator: transcription terminator from phage lambda
   2174..2830    -  CDS            cat: CAT_ECOLX - Experimental evidence at protein level: Swiss-Prot protein existence level 1. This enzyme is an effector of chloramphenicol resistance in bacteria. From Escherichia coli. This protein is used as a marker in many commonly used cloning vectors, such as pACYC184.
   2831..2933    -  promoter       cat promoter: promoter of the E. coli cat gene encoding chloramphenicol acetyltransferase
   3008..3051    -  CDS            lacZα (fragment): LacZα fragment of β-galactosidase; lacZ fragment
>Addgene plasmid #198955 | pGL0_42 [aac3-IV] | addgene full sequence | sequence record 401267 | Addgene NGS Result
TAGCGTGCGAACAGCACGCTATTGTTGTATCATTACTCGCATCCATTCTCAGGCTGTCTCGTCTCGTCTC
CGAGGTCTCAAATGTCATCAGCGGTGGAGTGCAATGTCGTGCAATACGAATGGCGAAAAGCCGAGCTGAT
CGGTCAGCTTCTCAACCTTGGGGTTACCCCCGGCGGTGTGCTGCTGGTCCACAGCTCCTTCCGTAGCGTC
CGGCCCCTCGAAGATGGGCCACTTGGACTGATCGAGGCCCTGCGTGCTGCGCTGGGTCCGGGAGGGACGC
TCGTGATGCCCTCGTGGTCAGGTCTGGACGACGAGCCGTTCGATCCTGCCACGTCGCCCGTTACACCGGA
CCTTGGAGTTGTCTCTGACACATTCTGGCGCCTGCCAAATGTAAAGCGCAGCGCCCATCCATTTGCCTTT
GCGGCAGCGGGGCCACAGGCAGAGCAGATCATCTCTGATCCATTGCCCCTGCCACCTCACTCGCCTGCAA
GCCCGGTCGCCCGTGTCCATGAACTCGATGGGCAGGTACTTCTCCTCGGCGTGGGACACGATGCCAACAC
GACGCTGCATCTTGCCGAGTTGATGGCAAAGGTTCCCTATGGGGTGCCGAGACACTGCACCATTCTTCAG
GATGGCAAGTTGGTTCGCGTCGATTATCTCGAGAATGACCACTGCTGTGAGCGCTTTGCCTTGGCGGACA
GGTGGCTCAAGGAGAAAAGCCTTCAGAAGGAAGGTCCAGTCGGTCATGCCTTTGCTCGGTTGATCCGCTC
CCGCGACATTGTGGCGACAGCCCTGGGTCAACTGGGCCGAGATCCGTTGATCTTCCTGCATCCGCCAGAG
GCGGGATGCGAAGAATGCGATGCCGCTCGCCAGTCGATTGGCTGAGCTTTGAGACCACCCCAGGATACAT
AGATTACCACAACTCCGAGCCCTTCCACCTAGCGTGCTAACCACGCACGCTATTGTTGTATCCCATATAA
TGCAATCGTAGTCTACCTGACTGTACTTAGAAATGTGGCTTCGCCTTTGCCCACGCACCTGATCGCTCCT
CGTTTGCTTTTAAGGACCGGACGAACCACAGAGCATTAGAAGGCTAGGTGGAGGCTCAGTGATGATAAGT
CTGCGATGGTGGATGCATGTGTCATGGTCATAGCTGTTTCCTGTGTGAAATTGTTATCCGCTCAGAGGGC
ACAATCCTATTCCGCGCTATCCGACAATCTCCAAGACATTAGGTGGAGTTCAGTTCGGCGTATGGCATAT
GTCGCTGGAAAGAACATGTGAGCAAAAGGCCAGCAAAAGGCCAGGAACCGTAAAAAGGCCGCGTTGCTGG
CGTTTTTCCATAGGCTCCGCCCCCCTGACGAGCATCACAAAAATCGACGCTCAAGTCAGAGGTGGCGAAA
CCCGACAGGACTATAAAGATACCAGGCGTTTCCCCCTGGAAGCTCCCTCGTGCGCTCTCCTGTTCCGACC
CTGCCGCTTACCGGATACCTGTCCGCCTTTCTCCCTTCGGGAAGCGTGGCGCTTTCTCATAGCTCACGCT
GTAGGTATCTCAGTTCGGTGTAGGTCGTTCGCTCCAAGCTGGGCTGTGTGCACGAACCCCCCGTTCAGCC
CGACCGCTGCGCCTTATCCGGTAACTATCGTCTTGAGTCCAACCCGGTAAGACACGACTTATCGCCACTG
GCAGCAGCCACTGGTAACAGGATTAGCAGAGCGAGGTATGTAGGCGGTGCTACAGAGTTCTTGAAGTGGT
GGCCTAACTACGGCTACACTAGAAGAACAGTATTTGGTATCTGCGCTCTGCTGAAGCCAGTTACCTTCGG
AAAAAGAGTTGGTAGCTCTTGATCCGGCAAACAAACCACCGCTGGTAGCGGTGGTTTTTTTGTTTGCAAG
CAGCAGATTACGCGCAGAAAAAAAGGATCTCAAGAAGATCCTTTGATCTTTTCTACGGGGTCTGACGCTC
TATTCAACAAAGCCGCCGTCCCGTCAAGTCAGCGTAAATGGGTAGGGGGCTTCAAATCGTCCCCCCATAC
GATATAAGTTGTTACTAGTGCTTGGATTCTCACCAATAAAAAACGCCCGGCGGCAACCGAGCGTTCTGAA
CAAATCCAGATGGAGTTCTGAGGTCATTACTGGATCTATCAACAGGAGTCCAAGCGAGCTCGATATCAAA
TTACGCCCCGCCCTGCCACTCATCGCAGTACTGTTGTAATTCATTAAGCATTCTGCCGACATGGAAGCCA
TCACAAACGGCATGATGAACCTGAATCGCCAGCGGCATCAGCACCTTGTCGCCTTGCGTATAATATTTGC
CCATGGTGAAAACGGGGGCGAAGAAGTTGTCCATATTGGCCACGTTTAAATCAAAACTGGTGAAACTCAC
CCAGGGATTGGCTGAGACGAAAAACATATTCTCAATAAACCCTTTAGGGAAATAGGCCAGGTTTTCACCG
TAACACGCCACATCTTGCGAATATATGTGTAGAAACTGCCGGAAATCGTCGTGGTATTCACTCCAGAGCG
ATGAAAACGTTTCAGTTTGCTCATGGAAAACGGTGTAACAAGGGTGAACACTATCCCATATCACCAGCTC
ACCGTCTTTCATTGCCATACGAAATTCCGGATGAGCATTCATCAGGCGGGCAAGAATGTGAATAAAGGCC
GGATAAAACTTGTGCTTATTTTTCTTTACGGTCTTTAAAAAGGCCGTAATATCCAGCTGAACGGTCTGGT
TATAGGTACATTGAGCAACTGACTGAAATGCCTCAAAATGTTCTTTACGATGCCATTGGGATATATCAAC
GGTGGTATATCCAGTGATTTTTTTCTCCATTTTAGCTTCCTTAGCTCCTGAAAATCTCGATAACTCAAAA
AATACGCCCGGTAGTGATCTTATTTCATTATGGTGAAAGTTGGAACCTCTTACGTGCCGATCAACGTCTC
ATTGATACCTGAAACAAAACCCATCGTACGGCCAAGGAAGTCTCCAATAACTGTGATCCACCACAAGCGC
CAGGGTTTTCCCAGTCACGACGTTGTAAAACGACGGCCAGTCATGCATAATCCGCACGCATCTGGAATAA
GGAAGTGCCATTCCGCCTGACCT
